Addgene plasmid #53817: USP25_pCSdest
Depositing lab: Roger Reeves. Depositing organization: Johns Hopkins University and School of Medicine. Publication: Survey of Human Chromosome 21 Gene Expression Effects on Early Development in Danio rerio. Edie S, Zaghloul NA, Leitch CC, Klinedinst DK, Lebron J, Thole JF, McCallion AS, Katsanis N, Reeves RH. G3 (Bethesda). 2018 Jul 2;8(7):2215-2223. doi: 10.1534/g3.118.200144. PubMed 29760202.
Backbone
  Vector backbone: pCSDest
  Backbone manufacturer: Lawson Lab (Addgene Plasmid 22423)
  Backbone size w/o insert (bp): 4095
  Vector type: Mammalian Expression
Growth in bacteria
  Bacterial resistance: Ampicillin, 100 μg/mL
  Growth temperature: 37°C
  Growth strain: DH10B
  Copy number: High Copy
Gene/Insert
  Gene/Insert name: USP25
  Species: H. sapiens (human)
  Insert size (bp): 3984
  Entrez Gene: USP25 (a.k.a. USP21)
  Promoter: SP6 and CMV
  Cloning method: Gateway Cloning
  Sequencing primers: 5′ CMV-F; 3′ EBV-Rev
Terms and licenses: Academic/Nonprofit Terms; Industry Terms
Depositor comments: BC075792
How to cite: USP25_pCSdest was a gift from Roger Reeves (Addgene plasmid # 53817 ; http://n2t.net/addgene:53817 ; RRID:Addgene_53817)
