[The description below was written by a language model from this plasmid's Addgene catalogue record.]
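Description:
USP25_pCSdest is a Gateway-derived expression clone carrying the human USP25 gene, which encodes a ubiquitin-specific peptidase located on chromosome 21, in the pCSDest backbone. pCSDest is a Gateway destination version of the pCS2-type vectors. The record lists the backbone at about 4.1 kb without insert and the USP25 insert at roughly 4.0 kb. A depositor comment gives what appears to be the source cDNA accession. The plasmid is classed as a mammalian expression vector, is maintained at high copy in E. coli, and is selected with ampicillin. The record does not state the origin of replication, the polyadenylation signal, or any epitope tag or reporter fusion, and no feature table is available to confirm them.

The insert sits downstream of two promoters, CMV and SP6, which serve different purposes. The CMV promoter drives constitutive RNA polymerase II transcription when the plasmid is introduced directly into vertebrate cells. The SP6 phage promoter allows in vitro transcription of the open reading frame to make synthetic mRNA. Because the clone was made by Gateway recombination, the coding sequence is expected to be flanked by the attB sites left by the recombination reaction, although these are not annotated here.

The associated publication describes a survey of how expressing human chromosome 21 genes affects early zebrafish development. This points to the clone being one of a set of chromosome 21 expression constructs, most likely used as a template for mRNA to inject into embryos for overexpression studies relevant to trisomy 21 gene dosage.
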