>Addgene plasmid #53817 | USP25_pCSdest | addgene partial sequence | sequence record 94734 | CMV-F 5'-CGCAAATGGGCGGTAGGCGTG-3'
GCATGCTCGTTTAGGGACCGCCATTCTGCCTGGGGACGTCGGAGCAAGCTTGATTTAGGTGACACTATAG
AATACAAGCTACTTGTTCTTTTTGCAGGATCCCATCGATTCGAATTCAAGGATCACAAGTTTGTACAAAA
AAGCAGGCTCCGCGGCCGCCCCCTTCACCATGACCGTGGAGCAGAACGTGCTGCAGCAGAGCGCGGCGCA
GAAGCACCAGCAGACGTTTTTGAATCAACTGAGAGAAATTACGGGGATTAATGACACCCAGATACTACAG
CAAGCCTTGAAGGATAGTAATGGAAACTTGGAATTAGCAGTGGCTTTCCTTACTGCGAAGAATGCTAAGA
CCCCTCAGCAGGAGGAGACAACTTACTACCAAACAGCACTTCCTGGCAATGATAGATACATCAGTGTGGG
AAGCCAAGCAGATACAAATGTGATTGATCTCACTGGAGATGATAAAGATGATCTTCAGAGAGCAATTGCC
TTGAGTTTGGCCGAATCAAACAGGGCATTCAGGGAGACTGGAATAACTGATGAGGAACAAGCCATTAGCA
GAGTTCTTGAAGCCAGCATAGCAGAGAATAAAGCATGTTTGAAGAGGACACCTACAGAAGTTTGGAGGGA
TTCTCGAAACCCTTATGATAGAAAAAGACAGGACAAAGCTCCCGTTGGGCTAAAGAATGTTGGCAATACT
TGTTGGTTTAGTGCTGTTATTCAGTCATTATTTAATCTTTTGGAATTTAGAAGATTAGTTCTGAATTACA
AGCCTCCATCAAATGCTCAAGATTTACCCCGAAACCAAAAGGAACATCGGAATTTGCCTTTTATGCGTGA
GCTGAGGTATCTATTTGCACTTCTTGTTGGTACCAAAA
