>Addgene plasmid #53817 | USP25_pCSdest | addgene partial sequence | sequence record 94974 | EBV-rev 5'-GTGGTTTGTCCAAACTCATC-3'
TCGGCGCGCCCACCCTTGTTTATCTTCCATCAGCAGGAGTTCGACTGAGGGACAACATGATTCGGGCAAA
TCGCTCACAGAGTTCATGCGTGGAATATGAAGGTAACTTCGGTGGCTCATGGAAACTTTTAATCTCCATA
GAACAATCAAGCAGTTTTGGCAAAAAATCTGTCAGCTTTTCTTGGAGGTGTGGTTCCATTTCTTGACCAA
GGTAGGAACACCATCGATTTCTCATATCTTCTACAGCTAGTATATCCTTTTCTTCCATTTCATCCACCAG
TAATAATGGCAAAAATGGGACAATAAACTCATTCATGATAATCAAACCATTGTTTACTTCTCGATCCTCT
CCAGATTCGAAGAGTTCTGCGGCTTGCTCATTTAATTTTAGCAAACATTCTCTTCTATAATGTGATATCA
ATTCTTCATCATGTCCTCTGTATAAGCCTTTAGACAAGAGTTCTTTGTTATTCTGATAAGCACAGATGAG
GAACAGCAAGGAATCTATATAACTTTCTCTTTGAAAATTTTCTAGCCCAATTATGAGATACATAGTTGTT
TCCCTGAATTTCCTATAATCCTGATGCCACTCCTCATATTCCTCCAAGTTTACTTCTTCAGGTTTTATCA
TTTCCAGTTTGGCTTGAGCAACTTTCATTATGTTGTGACACC
